Addgene plasmid #129476: pAAV/CBA::EGFP-P2A-tC3
Purpose: AAV2 transfer plasmid for truncated C3 with EGFP under control of the CBA promoter
Depositing lab: Robert Gross. Depositing organization: Emory University.
Backbone
  Vector backbone: pAAV/CBA
  Backbone size w/o insert (bp): 4626
  Vector type: Mammalian Expression, AAV
Growth in bacteria
  Bacterial resistance: Ampicillin, 100 μg/mL
  Growth temperature: 37°C
  Growth strain: NEB Stable
  Copy number: High Copy
Gene/Insert
  Gene/Insert name: truncated (AA173-201) exoenzyme C3 from C. botulinum, P2A, EGFP
  Species: C. botulinum, A. victoria, porcine teschovirus-1
  Insert size (bp): 900
  Promoter: CBA
  Cloning method: Restriction Enzyme; 5′ cloning site BamHI (not destroyed); 3′ cloning site HindIII (not destroyed)
Terms and licenses: Academic/Nonprofit Terms; Industry Terms: Not Available to Industry
Depositor comments: 29 aa of C3 transferase following EGFP and self-cleaving P2A in a lentiviral vector was inserted using BamHI/HindIII
How to cite: pAAV/CBA::EGFP-P2A-tC3 was a gift from Robert Gross (Addgene plasmid # 129476 ; http://n2t.net/addgene:129476 ; RRID:Addgene_129476)
