[The description below was written by a language model from this plasmid's Addgene catalogue record and pLannotate feature annotations shown in this document.]
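Description:
pAAV/CBA::EGFP-P2A-tC3 is an AAV2 transfer plasmid for mammalian expression, built on the pAAV/CBA backbone and intended to be packaged into recombinant adeno-associated virus. In bacteria it is maintained as a high-copy plasmid through a ColE1/pUC-type origin and selected with ampicillin via the β-lactamase gene; an f1 phage origin is also present. The expression cassette is flanked by AAV2 inverted terminal repeats, which provide the cis signals for genome replication and encapsidation. The annotation detects a full-length ITR on the 3′ side but only short fragments on the 5′ side. This may reflect the difficulty of sequencing these structured repeats or a partial deletion, and the record does not resolve which.

The payload is a single open reading frame of about 900 bp inserted between BamHI and HindIII sites. It encodes EGFP, followed by a porcine teschovirus P2A peptide and then a 29-residue fragment (amino acids 173–201) of the Clostridium botulinum C3 exoenzyme, an ADP-ribosyltransferase that acts on Rho-family GTPases. Ribosomal skipping at P2A yields the fluorescent reporter and the truncated C3 peptide as separate products, so green fluorescence marks cells that also express tC3. The catalogue names the promoter as CBA, whereas the feature table annotates a CMV enhancer and CMV immediate-early promoter followed by CMV and β-globin intron fragments, so the two sources differ on the core promoter. A human growth hormone polyadenylation signal terminates the transcript. The depositor comment refers to a lentiviral vector, apparently the source of the insert, but no lentiviral elements are annotated here. The record does not state the biological application beyond delivering tC3 together with EGFP.
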