Features (pLannotate 1.2.2; 20 found; start..end, strand, type, name):
     12..39      +  repeat_region  AAV2 ITR (fragment): inverted terminal repeat of adeno-associated virus serotype 2 inverted
     68..95      +  repeat_region  AAV2 ITR (fragment): inverted terminal repeat of adeno-associated virus serotype 2 inverted
    206..509     +  enhancer       CMV enhancer: human cytomegalovirus immediate early enhancer
    510..713     +  promoter       CMV promoter: human cytomegalovirus (CMV) immediate early promoter
    862..889     +  intron         CMV intron (fragment): modified intron A from human cytomegalovirus (CMV)
    894..1240    +  intron         β-globin intron (fragment): internally truncated intron from human β-globin
   1244..1291    +  CDS            HBB (fragment): HBB_COLGU - Experimental evidence at transcript level: Swiss-Prot protein existence level 2. Involved in oxygen transport from the lung to the various peripheral tissues. From Colobus guereza (Mantled guereza) (Eastern black-and-white colobus monkey).
   1348..2064    +  CDS            EGFP: EGFP is a basic (constitutively fluorescent) green fluorescent protein published in 1996, derived from Aequorea victoria. It is reported to be a rapidly-maturing weak dimer with moderate acid sensitivity.
   2065..2117    +  CDS            P2A (fragment): 2A peptide from porcine teschovirus-1 polyprotein Eukaryotic ribosomes fail to insert a peptide bond between the Gly and Pro residues, yielding separate polypeptides.
   2122..2208    +  CDS            C3 (fragment): ARC3_CBDP - Experimental evidence at protein level: Swiss-Prot protein existence level 1. ADP-ribosylates eukaryotic Rho and Rac proteins on an asparagine residue. From Clostridium botulinum D phage (Clostridium botulinum D bacteriophage).
   2211..2228    +  misc_feature   MCS (fragment): pBluescript multiple cloning site
   2259..2735    +  polyA_signal   hGH poly(A) signal: human growth hormone polyadenylation signal
   2775..2915    +  repeat_region  AAV2 ITR: inverted terminal repeat of adeno-associated virus serotype 2 inverted
   2920..2971    -  misc_feature   bom (fragment): basis of mobility region from pBR322
   2990..3445    +  rep_origin     f1 ori (sequence partly withheld): f1 bacteriophage origin of replication; arrow indicates direction of (+) strand synthesis
   3446..3495    -  misc_feature   bom (fragment): basis of mobility region from pBR322
   3597..3632    -  CDS            rop (fragment): Rop protein, which maintains plasmids at low copy number; rop
   3727..3831    +  promoter       AmpR promoter: bla
   3832..4692    +  CDS            AmpR: β-lactamase; bla; confers resistance to ampicillin, carbenicillin, and related antibiotics
   4863..5451    +  rep_origin     ori: high-copy-number ColE1/pMB1/pBR322/pUC origin of replication
>Addgene plasmid #129476 | pAAV/CBA::EGFP-P2A-tC3 | addgene full sequence | sequence record 384590 | Addgene NGS Result
CCTGCAGGCAGCTGCGCGCTCGCTCGCTCACTGAGGCCGCCCGGGCGTCGGGCGACCTTTGGTCGCCCGG
CCTCAGTGAGCGAGCGAGCGCGCAGAGAGGGAGTGGCCAACTCCATCACTAGGGGTTCCTGCGGCCGCAC
GCGTCTAGTTATTAATAGTAATCAATTACGGGGTCATTAGTTCATAGCCCATATATGGAGTTCCGCGTTA
CATAACTTACGGTAAATGGCCCGCCTGGCTGACCGCCCAACGACCCCCGCCCATTGACGTCAATAATGAC
GTATGTTCCCATAGTAACGCCAATAGGGACTTTCCATTGACGTCAATGGGTGGAGTATTTACGGTAAACT
GCCCACTTGGCAGTACATCAAGTGTATCATATGCCAAGTACGCCCCCTATTGACGTCAATGACGGTAAAT
GGCCCGCCTGGCATTATGCCCAGTACATGACCTTATGGGACTTTCCTACTTGGCAGTACATCTACGTATT
AGTCATCGCTATTACCATGGTGATGCGGTTTTGGCAGTACATCAATGGGCGTGGATAGCGGTTTGACTCA
CGGGGATTTCCAAGTCTCCACCCCATTGACGTCAATGGGAGTTTGTTTTGGCACCAAAATCAACGGGACT
TTCCAAAATGTCGTAACAACTCCGCCCCATTGACGCAAATGGGCGGTAGGCGTGTACGGTGGGAGGTCTA
TATAAGCAGAGCTCGTTTAGTGAACCGTCAGATCGCCTGGAGACGCCATCCACGCTGTTTTGACCTCCAT
AGAAGACACCGGGACCGATCCAGCCTCCGCGGATTCGAATCCCGGCCGGGAACGGTGCATTGGAACGCGG
ATTCCCCGTGCCAAGAGTGACGTAAGTACCGCCTATAGAGTCTATAGGCCCACAAAAAATGCTTTCTTCT
TTTAATATACTTTTTTGTTTATCTTATTTCTAATACTTTCCCTAATCTCTTTCTTTCAGGGCAATAATGA
TACAATGTATCATGCCTCTTTGCACCATTCTAAAGAATAACAGTGATAATTTCTGGGTTAAGGCAATAGC
AATATTTCTGCATATAAATATTTCTGCATATAAATTGTAACTGATGTAAGAGGTTTCATATTGCTAATAG
CAGCTACAATCCAGCTACCATTCTGCTTTTATTTTATGGTTGGGATAAGGCTGGATTATTCTGAGTCCAA
GCTAGGCCCTTTTGCTAATCATGTTCATACCTCTTATCTTCCTCCCACAGCTCCTGGGCAACGTGCTGGT
CTGTGTGCTGGCCCATCACTTTGGCAAAGAATTGGGATTCGAACATCGATTGAATTCCCCGGGGATCCCC
GGGTACCGGTCGCCACCATGGTGAGCAAGGGCGAGGAGCTGTTCACCGGGGTGGTGCCCATCCTGGTCGA
GCTGGACGGCGACGTAAACGGCCACAAGTTCAGCGTGTCCGGCGAGGGCGAGGGCGATGCCACCTACGGC
AAGCTGACCCTGAAGTTCATCTGCACCACCGGCAAGCTGCCCGTGCCCTGGCCCACCCTCGTGACCACCC
TGACCTACGGCGTGCAGTGCTTCAGCCGCTACCCCGACCACATGAAGCAGCACGACTTCTTCAAGTCCGC
CATGCCCGAAGGCTACGTCCAGGAGCGCACCATCTTCTTCAAGGACGACGGCAACTACAAGACCCGCGCC
GAGGTGAAGTTCGAGGGCGACACCCTGGTGAACCGCATCGAGCTGAAGGGCATCGACTTCAAGGAGGACG
GCAACATCCTGGGGCACAAGCTGGAGTACAACTACAACAGCCACAACGTCTATATCATGGCCGACAAGCA
GAAGAACGGCATCAAGGTGAACTTCAAGATCCGCCACAACATCGAGGACGGCAGCGTGCAGCTCGCCGAC
CACTACCAGCAGAACACCCCCATCGGCGACGGCCCCGTGCTGCTGCCCGACAACCACTACCTGAGCACCC
AGTCCGCCCTGAGCAAAGACCCCAACGAGAAGCGCGATCACATGGTCCTGCTGGAGTTCGTGACCGCCGC
CGGGATCACTCTCGGCATGGACGAGCTGTACAAGGCCACGAACTTCTCTCTGTTAAAGCAAGCAGGAGAT
GTTGAAGAAAACCCCGGGCCTGTAGCAAAAGGCTCAAAGGCAGGATATATTGACCCTATTAGTGCTTTTG
CAGGACAACTTGAAATGTTGCTTCCTAGACATAGTACTTAGAATTCGATATCAAGCTTGCCTCGAGCAGC
GCTGCTCGAGAGATCTACGGGTGGCATCCCTGTGACCCCTCCCCAGTGCCTCTCCTGGCCCTGGAAGTTG
CCACTCCAGTGCCCACCAGCCTTGTCCTAATAAAATTAAGTTGCATCATTTTGTCTGACTAGGTGTCCTT
CTATAATATTATGGGGTGGAGGGGGGTGGTATGGAGCAAGGGGCAAGTTGGGAAGACAACCTGTAGGGCC
TGCGGGGTCTATTGGGAACCAAGCTGGAGTGCAGTGGCACAATCTTGGCTCACTGCAATCTCCGCCTCCT
GGGTTCAAGCGATTCTCCTGCCTCAGCCTCCCGAGTTGTTGGGATTCCAGGCATGCATGACCAGGCTCAG
CTAATTTTTGTTTTTTTGGTAGAGACGGGGTTTCACCATATTGGCCAGGCTGGTCTCCAACTCCTAATCT
CAGGTGATCTACCCACCTTGGCCTCCCAAATTGCTGGGATTACAGGCGTGAACCACTGCTCCCTTCCCTG
TCCTTCTGATTTTGTAGGTAACCACGTGCGGACCGAGCGGCCGCAGGAACCCCTAGTGATGGAGTTGGCC
ACTCCCTCTCTGCGCGCTCGCTCGCTCACTGAGGCCGGGCGACCAAAGGTCGCCCGACGCCCGGGCTTTG
CCCGGGCGGCCTCAGTGAGCGAGCGAGCGCGCAGCTGCCTGCAGGGGCGCCTGATGCGGTATTTTCTCCT
TACGCATCTGTGCGGTATTTCACACCGCATA
[95 nt withheld, positions 2972-3066]
T
[46 nt withheld, positions 3068-3113]
C
[141 nt withheld, positions 3115-3255]
CCTTTGACGTTGGAGTCCACGTTCTTT
[37 nt withheld, positions 3283-3319]
ACTCTATCTCGGGCTATTCTTTTGATTTATAAGGGATTTTGCCGATTTCGGTCTATTGGTTAAAAAATGA
GCTGATTTAACAAAAATTTAACGCGAATTTTAACAAAATATTAACGTTTACAATTTTATGGTGCACTCTC
AGTACAATCTGCTCTGATGCCGCATAGTTAAGCCAGCCCCGACACCCGCCAACACCCGCTGACGCGCCCT
GACGGGCTTGTCTGCTCCCGGCATCCGCTTACAGACAAGCTGTGACCGTCTCCGGGAGCTGCATGTGTCA
GAGGTTTTCACCGTCATCACCGAAACGCGCGAGACGAAAGGGCCTCGTGATACGCCTATTTTTATAGGTT
AATGTCATGATAATAATGGTTTCTTAGACGTCAGGTGGCACTTTTCGGGGAAATGTGCGCGGAACCCCTA
TTTGTTTATTTTTCTAAATACATTCAAATATGTATCCGCTCATGAGACAATAACCCTGATAAATGCTTCA
ATAATATTGAAAAAGGAAGAGTATGAGTATTCAACATTTCCGTGTCGCCCTTATTCCCTTTTTTGCGGCA
TTTTGCCTTCCTGTTTTTGCTCACCCAGAAACGCTGGTGAAAGTAAAAGATGCTGAAGATCAGTTGGGTG
CACGAGTGGGTTACATCGAACTGGATCTCAACAGCGGTAAGATCCTTGAGAGTTTTCGCCCCGAAGAACG
TTTTCCAATGATGAGCACTTTTAAAGTTCTGCTATGTGGCGCGGTATTATCCCGTATTGACGCCGGGCAA
GAGCAACTCGGTCGCCGCATACACTATTCTCAGAATGACTTGGTTGAGTACTCACCAGTCACAGAAAAGC
ATCTTACGGATGGCATGACAGTAAGAGAATTATGCAGTGCTGCCATAACCATGAGTGATAACACTGCGGC
CAACTTACTTCTGACAACGATCGGAGGACCGAAGGAGCTAACCGCTTTTTTGCACAACATGGGGGATCAT
GTAACTCGCCTTGATCGTTGGGAACCGGAGCTGAATGAAGCCATACCAAACGACGAGCGTGACACCACGA
TGCCTGTAGCAATGGCAACAACGTTGCGCAAACTATTAACTGGCGAACTACTTACTCTAGCTTCCCGGCA
ACAATTAATAGACTGGATGGAGGCGGATAAAGTTGCAGGACCACTTCTGCGCTCGGCCCTTCCGGCTGGC
TGGTTTATTGCTGATAAATCTGGAGCCGGTGAGCGTGGGTCTCGCGGTATCATTGCAGCACTGGGGCCAG
ATGGTAAGCCCTCCCGTATCGTAGTTATCTACACGACGGGGAGTCAGGCAACTATGGATGAACGAAATAG
ACAGATCGCTGAGATAGGTGCCTCACTGATTAAGCATTGGTAACTGTCAGACCAAGTTTACTCATATATA
CTTTAGATTGATTTAAAACTTCATTTTTAATTTAAAAGGATCTAGGTGAAGATCCTTTTTGATAATCTCA
TGACCAAAATCCCTTAACGTGAGTTTTCGTTCCACTGAGCGTCAGACCCCGTAGAAAAGATCAAAGGATC
TTCTTGAGATCCTTTTTTTCTGCGCGTAATCTGCTGCTTGCAAACAAAAAAACCACCGCTACCAGCGGTG
GTTTGTTTGCCGGATCAAGAGCTACCAACTCTTTTTCCGAAGGTAACTGGCTTCAGCAGAGCGCAGATAC
CAAATACTGTTCTTCTAGTGTAGCCGTAGTTAGGCCACCACTTCAAGAACTCTGTAGCACCGCCTACATA
CCTCGCTCTGCTAATCCTGTTACCAGTGGCTGCTGCCAGTGGCGATAAGTCGTGTCTTACCGGGTTGGAC
TCAAGACGATAGTTACCGGATAAGGCGCAGCGGTCGGGCTGAACGGGGGGTTCGTGCACACAGCCCAGCT
TGGAGCGAACGACCTACACCGAACTGAGATACCTACAGCGTGAGCTATGAGAAAGCGCCACGCTTCCCGA
AGGGAGAAAGGCGGACAGGTATCCGGTAAGCGGCAGGGTCGGAACAGGAGAGCGCACGAGGGAGCTTCCA
GGGGGAAACGCCTGGTATCTTTATAGTCCTGTCGGGTTTCGCCACCTCTGACTTGAGCGTCGATTTTTGT
GATGCTCGTCAGGGGGGCGGAGCCTATGGAAAAACGCCAGCAACGCGGCCTTTTTACGGTTCCTGGCCTT
TTGCTGGCCTTTTGCTCACATGT
